Addgene plasmid #187826: pET28a-nGFPMNase
Purpose: express nGFPMNase protein in E coli
Depositing lab: Yikang Rong. Depositing organization: University of South China. Publication: Elevation of D4 dopamine receptor mRNA in postmortem schizophrenic brain. Stefanis NC, Bresnick JN, Kerwin RW, Schofield WN, McAllister G. Brain Res Mol Brain Res. 1998 Jan;53(1-2):112-9. doi: 10.1016/s0169-328x(97)00285-4. PubMed 9473618.
Backbone
  Vector backbone: pET28a
  Backbone size w/o insert (bp): 5369
  Total vector size (bp): 6166
  Vector type: Bacterial Expression
  Selectable markers: HIS3
Growth in bacteria
  Bacterial resistance: Kanamycin, 50 μg/mL
  Growth temperature: 37°C
  Growth strain: DH5alpha
  Copy number: Low Copy
Gene/Insert
  Gene/Insert name: nGFPMNASE
  Species: Synthetic
  Insert size (bp): 852
  Promoter: T7 Promotor
  Tag / fusion protein: his tag (N terminal on backbone)
  Cloning method: Ligation Independent Cloning
  Sequencing primers: 5′ GAGCGGATAACAATTCCCCT; 3′ AGGCCCCAAGGGGTTATGCT
Terms and licenses: Academic/Nonprofit Terms; Industry Terms: Not Available to Industry
How to cite: pET28a-nGFPMNase was a gift from Yikang Rong (Addgene plasmid # 187826 ; http://n2t.net/addgene:187826 ; RRID:Addgene_187826)
