[The description below was written by a language model from this plasmid's Addgene catalogue record and pLannotate feature annotations shown in this document.]
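Description:
pET28a-nGFPMNase is a bacterial expression plasmid built on the pET28a backbone for producing a synthetic fusion protein, nGFPMNase, in E. coli. It is about 6.2 kb and is selected with kanamycin through the aph(3')-Ia (KanR) gene. It replicates from a pBR322-type ColE1 origin accompanied by the bom region and the rop gene, which is consistent with the low copy number listed. An f1 origin is also present, along with short tetracycline-resistance remnants that are nonfunctional leftovers of the backbone. The catalogue lists HIS3 as a selectable marker, but no such yeast marker appears in the feature table. This entry probably reflects the His tag rather than an auxotrophic gene. The publication attached to the record concerns an unrelated topic and gives no information about the construct.

Expression is driven by a T7 promoter followed by a lac operator and the T7 gene 10 ribosome binding site, with a T7 terminator downstream. The plasmid-borne lacI gene supplies repressor, so transcription depends on a host that provides T7 RNA polymerase and is induced with IPTG. The reading frame begins with the backbone's N-terminal His tag, a thrombin cleavage site and the T7 tag leader. It continues into a roughly 340 bp segment that matches only part of the vsfGFP-0 entry, followed by Staphylococcus aureus micrococcal nuclease. A second His stretch is annotated just after the nuclease. The short length of the first segment and the "nGFP" name suggest a GFP-binding nanobody rather than a fluorescent protein, but the record does not say this explicitly. If so, the purified protein would tether MNase to GFP-tagged targets for targeted chromatin cleavage. The only stated purpose is protein expression in E. coli.
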