Features (pLannotate 1.2.2; 23 found; start..end, strand, type, name):
    418..495     -  promoter       lacI promoter: lacI
    503..782     -  CDS            TcR (fragment): tetracycline efflux protein; tet; confers resistance to tetracycline
    804..822     +  promoter       T7 promoter: promoter for bacteriophage T7 RNA polymerase
    823..847     +  protein_bind   lac operator: The lac repressor binds to the lac operator to inhibit transcription in E. coli. This inhibition can be relieved by adding lactose or isopropyl-β-D-thiogalactopyranoside (IPTG). lac repressor encoded by lacI
    862..884     +  RBS            RBS: efficient ribosome binding site from bacteriophage T7 gene 10 (Olins and Rangwala, 1989)
    903..919     +  CDS            capTEV™ (fragment): composite tag for in vivo biotinylation, TEV protease cleavage, and 6xHis tagging
    930..947     +  CDS            thrombin site: thrombin recognition and cleavage site
    951..983     +  CDS            T7 tag (gene 10 leader): leader peptide from bacteriophage T7 gene 10 promotes efficient translation in E. coli
    993..1334    +  CDS            vsfGFP-0 (fragment): vsfGFP-0 is a basic (constitutively fluorescent) green fluorescent protein published in 2015, derived from Aequorea victoria. It has low acid sensitivity.
   1389..1835    +  CDS            MNase: micrococcal nuclease from Staphylococcus aureus
   1839..1856    +  CDS            9xHis (fragment): 9xHis affinity tag
   1866..1915    +  CDS            SET1 (fragment): solubility-enhancement tag derived from T7 phage gene 10B
   1923..1970    +  terminator     T7 terminator: transcription terminator for bacteriophage T7 RNA polymerase
   2007..2435    +  rep_origin     f1 ori (sequence partly withheld): f1 bacteriophage origin of replication; arrow indicates direction of (+) strand synthesis
   2488..2545    +  promoter       AmpR promoter (fragment): bla
   2554..3369    -  CDS            KanR: aminoglycoside phosphotransferase; aph(3')-Ia; confers resistance to kanamycin in bacteria or G418 (Geneticin®) in eukaryotes
   3491..4079    +  rep_origin     ori: high-copy-number ColE1/pMB1/pBR322/pUC origin of replication
   4265..4404    -  misc_feature   bom: basis of mobility region from pBR322
   4506..4697    -  CDS            rop: Rop protein, which maintains plasmids at low copy number; rop
   4714..5094    +  CDS            YPB1_ECOLX: Protein predicted: Swiss-Prot protein existence level 4. From Escherichia coli.
   5166..5457    -  CDS            TcR (fragment): tetracycline efflux protein; tet; confers resistance to tetracycline
   5472..5493    -  protein_bind   CAP binding site: CAP binding activates transcription in the presence of cAMP. E. coli catabolite activator protein
   5506..417     -  CDS            lacI (across the origin): lac repressor; lacI; The lac repressor binds to the lac operator to inhibit transcription in E. coli. This inhibition can be relieved by adding lactose or isopropyl-β-D-thiogalactopyranoside (IPTG).
>Addgene plasmid #187826 | pET28a-nGFPMNase | addgene full sequence | sequence record 376981 | Addgene NGS Result
GGCAGCTTCCACAGCAATGGCATCCTGGTCATCCAGCGGATAGTTAATGATCAGCCCACTGACGCGTTGC
GCGAGAAGATTGTGCACCGCCGCTTTACAGGCTTCGACGCCGCTTCGTTCTACCATCGACACCACCACGC
TGGCACCCAGTTGATCGGCGCGAGATTTAATCGCCGCGACAATTTGCGACGGCGCGTGCAGGGCCAGACT
GGAGGTGGCAACGCCAATCAGCAACGACTGTTTGCCCGCCAGTTGTTGTGCCACGCGGTTGGGAATGTAA
TTCAGCTCCGCCATCGCCGCTTCCACTTTTTCCCGCGTTTTCGCAGAAACGTGGCTGGCCTGGTTCACCA
CGCGGGAAACGGTCTGATAAGAGACACCGGCATACTCTGCGACATCGTATAACGTTACTGGTTTCACATT
CACCACCCTGAATTGACTCTCTTCCGGGCGCTATCATGCCATACCGCGAAAGGTTTTGCGCCATTCGATG
GTGTCCGGGATCTCGACGCTCTCCCTTATGCGACTCCTGCATTAGGAAGCAGCCCAGTAGTAGGTTGAGG
CCGTTGAGCACCGCCGCCGCAAGGAATGGTGCATGCAAGGAGATGGCGCCCAACAGTCCCCCGGCCACGG
GGCCTGCCACCATACCCACGCCGAAACAAGCGCTCATGAGCCCGAAGTGGCGAGCCCGATCTTCCCCATC
GGTGATGTCGGCGATATAGGCGCCAGCAACCGCACCTGTGGCGCCGGTGATGCCGGCCACGATGCGTCCG
GCGTAGAGGATCGAGATCTCGATCCCGCGAAATTAATACGACTCACTATAGGGGAATTGTGAGCGGATAA
CAATTCCCCTCTAGAAATAATTTTGTTTAACTTTAAGAAGGAGATATACCATGGGCAGCAGCCATCATCA
TCATCATCACAGCAGCGGCCTGGTGCCGCGCGGCAGCCATATGGCTAGCATGACTGGTGGACAGCAAATG
GGTCGCATGGATCAAGTCCAACTGGTGGAGTCTGGTGGCGCTTTGGTGCAGCCAGGTGGCTCTCTGCGTT
TGTCCTGTGCCGCTTCTGGCTTCCCAGTGAACCGCTATTCCATGCGCTGGTATCGCCAGGCTCCAGGCAA
AGAGCGTGAGTGGGTAGCCGGTATGTCCAGCGCGGGTGATCGTAGCTCCTATGAAGACTCCGTGAAGGGC
CGTTTCACCATCAGCCGTGACGATGCCCGTAACACGGTGTATCTGCAAATGAACAGCTTGAAACCTGAAG
ATACGGCCGTGTATTACTGTAATGTGAACGTGGGCTTCGAGTATTGGGGCCAAGGCACCCAGGTCACCGT
CTCCAGCGGCCCGGGAGGCCAAGGCGGTGGTTCTGAGGGTGGTGGCTCCGGTGGAGGGGCAACTTCAACT
AAAAAATTACATAAAGAACCTGCGACTTTAATTAAAGCGATTGATGGTGATACGGTTAAATTAATGTACA
AAGGTCAACCAATGACATTCAGACTATTATTGGTCGACACACCTGAAACAAAGCATCCTAAAAAAGGTGT
AGAGAAATATGGTCCTGAAGCAAGTGCATTTACCAAAAAAATGGTAGAAAATGCAAAGAAAATTGAAGTC
GAATTCGACAAAGGTCAAAGAACTGATAAATATGGACGTGGGCTAGCGTATATTTATGCTGATGGAAAAA
TGGTAAACGAAGCTTTAGTTCGTCAAGGCTTGGCTAAAGTTGCTTATGTTTACAAACCTAACAATACACA
TGAACAACATTTAAGAAAAAGTGAAGCACAAGCGAAAAAAGAGAAATTAAATATTTGGAGCGAAGACAAC
GCTGATTCAGGTCAATAACACCACCACCACCACCACTGAGATCCGGCTGCTAACAAAGCCCGAAAGGAAG
CTGAGTTGGCTGCTGCCACCGCTGAGCAATAACTAGCATAACCCCTTGGGGCCTCTAAACGGGTCTTGAG
GGGTTTTTTGCTGAAAGGAGGAACTATATCCGGATTGGCGAATGGG
[124 nt withheld, positions 2007-2130]
C
[91 nt withheld, positions 2132-2222]
A
[49 nt withheld, positions 2224-2272]
CCTTTGACGTTGGAGTCCACGTTCTTT
[37 nt withheld, positions 2300-2336]
ACCCTATCTCGGTCTATTCTTTTGATTTATAAGGGATTTTGCCGATTTCGGCCTATTGGTTAAAAAATGA
GCTGATTTAACAAAAATTTAACGCGAATTTTAACAAAATATTAACGCTTACAATTTAGGTGGCACTTTTC
GGGGAAATGTGCGCGGAACCCCTATTTGTTTATTTTTCTAAATACATTCAAATATGTATCCGCTCATGAA
TTAATTCTTAGAAAAACTCATCGAGCATCAAATGAAACTGCAATTTATTCATATCAGGATTATCAATACC
ATATTTTTGAAAAAGCCGTTTCTGTAATGAAGGAGAAAACTCACCGAGGCAGTTCCATAGGATGGCAAGA
TCCTGGTATCGGTCTGCGATTCCGACTCGTCCAACATCAATACAACCTATTAATTTCCCCTCGTCAAAAA
TAAGGTTATCAAGTGAGAAATCACCATGAGTGACGACTGAATCCGGTGAGAATGGCAAAAGTTTATGCAT
TTCTTTCCAGACTTGTTCAACAGGCCAGCCATTACGCTCGTCATCAAAATCACTCGCATCAACCAAACCG
TTATTCATTCGTGATTGCGCCTGAGCGAGACGAAATACGCGATCGCTGTTAAAAGGACAATTACAAACAG
GAATCGAATGCAACCGGCGCAGGAACACTGCCAGCGCATCAACAATATTTTCACCTGAATCAGGATATTC
TTCTAATACCTGGAATGCTGTTTTCCCGGGGATCGCAGTGGTGAGTAACCATGCATCATCAGGAGTACGG
ATAAAATGCTTGATGGTCGGAAGAGGCATAAATTCCGTCAGCCAGTTTAGTCTGACCATCTCATCTGTAA
CATCATTGGCAACGCTACCTTTGCCATGTTTCAGAAACAACTCTGGCGCATCGGGCTTCCCATACAATCG
ATAGATTGTCGCACCTGATTGCCCGACATTATCGCGAGCCCATTTATACCCATATAAATCAGCATCCATG
TTGGAATTTAATCGCGGCCTAGAGCAAGACGTTTCCCGTTGAATATGGCTCATAACACCCCTTGTATTAC
TGTTTATGTAAGCAGACAGTTTTATTGTTCATGACCAAAATCCCTTAACGTGAGTTTTCGTTCCACTGAG
CGTCAGACCCCGTAGAAAAGATCAAAGGATCTTCTTGAGATCCTTTTTTTCTGCGCGTAATCTGCTGCTT
GCAAACAAAAAAACCACCGCTACCAGCGGTGGTTTGTTTGCCGGATCAAGAGCTACCAACTCTTTTTCCG
AAGGTAACTGGCTTCAGCAGAGCGCAGATACCAAATACTGTCCTTCTAGTGTAGCCGTAGTTAGGCCACC
ACTTCAAGAACTCTGTAGCACCGCCTACATACCTCGCTCTGCTAATCCTGTTACCAGTGGCTGCTGCCAG
TGGCGATAAGTCGTGTCTTACCGGGTTGGACTCAAGACGATAGTTACCGGATAAGGCGCAGCGGTCGGGC
TGAACGGGGGGTTCGTGCACACAGCCCAGCTTGGAGCGAACGACCTACACCGAACTGAGATACCTACAGC
GTGAGCTATGAGAAAGCGCCACGCTTCCCGAAGGGAGAAAGGCGGACAGGTATCCGGTAAGCGGCAGGGT
CGGAACAGGAGAGCGCACGAGGGAGCTTCCAGGGGGAAACGCCTGGTATCTTTATAGTCCTGTCGGGTTT
CGCCACCTCTGACTTGAGCGTCGATTTTTGTGATGCTCGTCAGGGGGGCGGAGCCTATGGAAAAACGCCA
GCAACGCGGCCTTTTTACGGTTCCTGGCCTTTTGCTGGCCTTTTGCTCACATGTTCTTTCCTGCGTTATC
CCCTGATTCTGTGGATAACCGTATTACCGCCTTTGAGTGAGCTGATACCGCTCGCCGCAGCCGAACGACC
GAGCGCAGCGAGTCAGTGAGCGAGGAAGCGGAAGAGCGCCTGATGCGGTATTTTCTCCTTACGCATCTGT
GCGGTATTTCACACCGCAATGGTGCACTCTCAGTACAATCTGCTCTGATGCCGCATAGTTAAGCCAGTAT
ACACTCCGCTATCGCTACGTGACTGGGTCATGGCTGCGCCCCGACACCCGCCAACACCCGCTGACGCGCC
CTGACGGGCTTGTCTGCTCCCGGCATCCGCTTACAGACAAGCTGTGACCGTCTCCGGGAGCTGCATGTGT
CAGAGGTTTTCACCGTCATCACCGAAACGCGCGAGGCAGCTGCGGTAAAGCTCATCAGCGTGGTCGTGAA
GCGATTCACAGATGTCTGCCTGTTCATCCGCGTCCAGCTCGTTGAGTTTCTCCAGAAGCGTTAATGTCTG
GCTTCTGATAAAGCGGGCCATGTTAAGGGCGGTTTTTTCCTGTTTGGTCACTGATGCCTCCGTGTAAGGG
GGATTTCTGTTCATGGGGGTAATGATACCGATGAAACGAGAGAGGATGCTCACGATACGGGTTACTGATG
ATGAACATGCCCGGTTACTGGAACGTTGTGAGGGTAAACAACTGGCGGTATGGATGCGGCGGGACCAGAG
AAAAATCACTCAGGGTCAATGCCAGCGCTTCGTTAATACAGATGTAGGTGTTCCACAGGGTAGCCAGCAG
CATCCTGCGATGCAGATCCGGAACATAATGGTGCAGGGCGCTGACTTCCGCGTTTCCAGACTTTACGAAA
CACGGAAACCGAAGACCATTCATGTTGTTGCTCAGGTCGCAGACGTTTTGCAGCAGCAGTCGCTTCACGT
TCGCTCGCGTATCGGTGATTCATTCTGCTAACCAGTAAGGCAACCCCGCCAGCCTAGCCGGGTCCTCAAC
GACAGGAGCACGATCATGCGCACCCGTGGGGCCGCCATGCCGGCGATAATGGCCTGCTTCTCGCCGAAAC
GTTTGGTGGCGGGACCAGTGACGAAGGCTTGAGCGAGGGCGTGCAAGATTCCGAATACCGCAAGCGACAG
GCCGATCATCGTCGCGCTCCAGCGAAAGCGGTCCTCGCCGAAAATGACCCAGAGCGCTGCCGGCACCTGT
CCTACGAGTTGCATGATAAAGAAGACAGTCATAAGTGCGGCGACGATAGTCATGCCCCGCGCCCACCGGA
AGGAGCTGACTGGGTTGAAGGCTCTCAAGGGCATCGGTCGAGATCCCGGTGCCTAATGAGTGAGCTAACT
TACATTAATTGCGTTGCGCTCACTGCCCGCTTTCCAGTCGGGAAACCTGTCGTGCCAGCTGCATTAATGA
ATCGGCCAACGCGCGGGGAGAGGCGGTTTGCGTATTGGGCGCCAGGGTGGTTTTTCTTTTCACCAGTGAG
ACGGGCAACAGCTGATTGCCCTTCACCGCCTGGCCCTGAGAGAGTTGCAGCAAGCGGTCCACGCTGGTTT
GCCCCAGCAGGCGAAAATCCTGTTTGATGGTGGTTAACGGCGGGATATAACATGAGCTGTCTTCGGTATC
GTCGTATCCCACTACCGAGATATCCGCACCAACGCGCAGCCCGGACTCGGTAATGGCGCGCATTGCGCCC
AGCGCCATCTGATCGTTGGCAACCAGCATCGCAGTGGGAACGATGCCCTCATTCAGCATTTGCATGGTTT
GTTGAAAACCGGACATGGCACTCCAGTCGCCTTCCCGTTCCGCTATCGGCTGAATTTGATTGCGAGTGAG
ATATTTATGCCAGCCAGCCAGACGCAGACGCGCCGAGACAGAACTTAATGGGCCCGCTAACAGCGCGATT
TGCTGGTGACCCAATGCGACCAGATGCTCCACGCCCAGTCGCGTACCGTCTTCATGGGAGAAAATAATAC
TGTTGATGGGTGTCTGGTCAGAGACATCAAGAAATAACGCCGGAACATTAGTGCA
